>Addgene plasmid #168051 | pBLADE_ONLY_A | addgene full sequence | sequence record 332575 | Addgene NGS Result
CGTCAGTGGGCTGATCATTAACTATCCGCTGGATGACCAGGATGCCATTGCTGTGGAAGCTGCCTGCACT
AATGTTCCGGCGTTATTTCTTGATGTCTCTGACCAGACACCCATCAACAGTATTATTTTCTCCCATGAAG
ACGGTACGCGACTGGGCGTGGAGCATCTGGTCGCATTGGGTCACCAGCAAATCGCGCTGTTAGCGGGCCC
ATTAAGTTCTGTCTCGGCGCGTCTGCGTCTGGCTGGCTGGCATAAATATCTCACTCGCAATCAAATTCAG
CCGATAGCGGAACGGGAAGGCGACTGGAGTGCCATGTCCGGTTTTCAACAAACCATGCAAATGCTGAATG
AGGGCATCGTTCCCACTGCGATGCTGGTTGCCAACGATCAGATGGCGCTGGGCGCAATGCGCGCCATTAC
CGAGTCCGGGCTGCGCGTTGGTGCGGATATCTCGGTAGTGGGATACGACGATACCGAAGACAGCTCATGT
TATATCCCGCCGTTAACCACCATCAAACAGGATTTTCGCCTGCTGGGGCAAACCAGCGTGGACCGCTTGC
TGCAACTCTCTCAGGGCCAGGCGGTGAAGGGCAATCAGCTGTTGCCCGTCTCACTGGTGAAAAGAAAAAC
CACCCTGGCGCCCAATACGCAAACCGCCTCTCCCCGCGCGTTGGCCGATTCATTAATGCAGCTGGCACGA
CAGGTTTCCCGACTGGAAAGCGGGCAGTGAGCGCAACGCAATTAATGTAAGTTAGCGCGAATTGATCTGG
TTTGACAGCTTATCATCGACTGCACGGTGCACCAATGCTTCTGGCGTCAGGCAGCCATCGGAAGCTGTGG
TATGGCTGTGCAGGTCGTAAATCACTGCATAATTCGTGTCGCTCAAGGCGCACTCCCGTTCTGGATAATG
TTTTTTGCGCCGACATCATAACGGTTCTGGCAAATATTCTGAAATGAGCTAGAAGGCCATCCTGACGGAT
GGCCTTTTCGTTGGTAACGAATCAGACAATTGACGGCTTGACGGAGTAGCATAGGGTTTGCAGAATCCCT
GCTTCGTCCATTTGACAGGCACATTATGCATTTCTAGAGTTTACACTAGCTCAGTCCTAGGTATATGCTA
GCTACTAGAGACTAGAGAAGGAGATATACCATGCATACGCTCTACGCTCCCGGCGGTTATGACATTATGG
GCTATCTGATTCAGATTATGAAGAGGCCAAACCCCCAAGTAGAACTGGGACCTGTTGACACGTCAGTTGC
TCTGATTCTGTGTGACCTGAAGCAAAAAGACACGCCAATTGTGTACGCCTCGGAAGCTTTTCTCTATATG
ACAGGATACAGCAATGCGGAGGTCTTGGGGAGAAACTGCCGTTTTCTTCAGTCACCCGACGGAATGGTCA
AGCCGAAATCGACAAGGAAGTACGTCGACTCCAACACGATCAATACGATGAGGAAAGCGATTGATAGGAA
CGCCGAGGTGCAGGTTGAGGTGGTCAATTTTAAGAAGAACGGCCAACGGTTTGTCAACTTCTTGACGATG
ATTCCGGTGCGAGATGAAACAGGGGAATACCGGTACAGCATGGGTTTCCAGTGCGAAACGGAAAACGAGT
CGCTCCATCCACCGATGGATAATCGGGTACGCGAGGCTTGTCAGTACATCAGCGATCACCTGGCAGACAG
CAATTTTGATATCGCCAGCGTCGCACAGCATGTTTGCTTGTCGCCGTCGCGTCTGTCACATCTTTTCCGC
CAGCAGTTAGGGATTAGCGTCTTAAGCTGGCGCGAGGACCAACGTATCAGCCAGGCGAAGCTGCTTTTGA
GCACCACCCGGATGCCTATCGCCACCGTCGGTCGCAATGTTGGTTTTGACGATCAACTCTATTTCTCGCG
GGTATTTAAAAAATGCACCGGGGCCAGCCCGAGCGAGTTCCGTGCCGGTTGTGAAGAAAAAGTGAATGAT
GTAGCCGTCAAGTTGTCATAAATCGATCAACGCTCTCCTGAGTAGGACAAATCCGCCGGGAGCGGATTTG
AACGTTGCGAAGCAACGGCCCGGAGGGTGGCGGGCAGGACGCCCGCCATAAACTGCCAGGCATCAAATTA
AGCAGAAGGCCATCCTGACGGATGGCCTTTTTGCGTTTCTACAAACTCTTTTGTTTATTTTTCTAAATAC
ATTCAAATATGTATCCGCTCATGAGACAATAACCCTGATAAATGCTTCAATAATATTGAAAAAGGAAGAG
TATGAGTATTCAACATTTCCGTGTCGCCCTTATTCCCTTTTTTGCGGCATTTTGCCTTCCTGTTTTTGCT
CACCCAGAAACGCTGGTGAAAGTAAAAGATGCTGAAGATCAGTTGGGTGCACGAGTGGGTTACATCGAAC
TGGATCTCAACAGCGGTAAGATCCTTGAGAGTTTTCGCCCCGAAGAACGTTTTCCAATGATGAGCACTTT
TAAAGTTCTGCTATGTGGCGCGGTATTATCCCGTGTTGACGCCGGGCAAGAGCAACTCGGTCGCCGCATA
CACTATTCTCAGAATGACTTGGTTGAGTACTCACCAGTCACAGAAAAGCATCTTACGGATGGCATGACAG
TAAGAGAATTATGCAGTGCTGCCATAACCATGAGTGATAACACTGCGGCCAACTTACTTCTGACAACGAT
CGGAGGACCGAAGGAGCTAACCGCTTTTTTGCACAACATGGGGGATCATGTAACTCGCCTTGATCGTTGG
GAACCGGAGCTGAATGAAGCCATACCAAACGACGAGCGTGACACCACGATGCCTGTAGCAATGGCAACAA
CGTTGCGCAAACTATTAACTGGCGAACTACTTACTCTAGCTTCCCGGCAACAATTAATAGACTGGATGGA
GGCGGATAAAGTTGCAGGACCACTTCTGCGCTCGGCCCTTCCGGCTGGCTGGTTTATTGCTGATAAATCT
GGAGCCGGTGAGCGTGGGTCTCGCGGTATCATTGCAGCACTGGGGCCAGATGGTAAGCCCTCCCGTATCG
TAGTTATCTACACGACGGGGAGTCAGGCAACTATGGATGAACGAAATAGACAGATCGCTGAGATAGGTGC
CTCACTGATTAAGCATTGGTAACTGTCAGACCAAGTTTACTCATATATACTTTAGATTGATTTAAAACTT
CATTTTTAATTTAAAAGGATCTAGGTGAAGATCCTTTTTGATAATCTCATGACCAAAATCCCTTAACGTG
AGTTTTCGTTCCACTGAGCGTCAGACCCCGTAGAAAAGATCAAAGGATCTTCTTGAGATCCTTTTTTTCT
GCGCGTAATCTGCTGCTTGCAAACAAAAAAACCACCGCTACCAGCGGTGGTTTGTTTGCCGGATCAAGAG
CTACCAACTCTTTTTCCGAAGGTAACTGGCTTCAGCAGAGCGCAGATACCAAATACTGTCCTTCTAGTGT
AGCCGTAGTTAGGCCACCACTTCAAGAACTCTGTAGCACCGCCTACATACCTCGCTCTGCTAATCCTGTT
ACCAGTGGCTGCTGCCAGTGGCGATAAGTCGTGTCTTACCGGGTTGGACTCAAGACGATAGTTACCGGAT
AAGGCGCAGCGGTCGGGCTGAACGGGGGGTTCGTGCACACAGCCCAGCTTGGAGCGAACGACCTACACCG
AACTGAGATACCTACAGCGTGAGCTATGAGAAAGCGCCACGCTTCCCGAAGGGAGAAAGGCGGACAGGTA
TCCGGTAAGCGGCAGGGTCGGAACAGGAGAGCGCACGAGGGAGCTTCCAGGGGGAAACGCCTGGTATCTT
TATAGTCCTGTCGGGTTTCGCCACCTCTGACTTGAGCGTCGATTTTTGTGATGCTCGTCAGGGGGGCGGA
GCCTATGGAAAAACGCCAGCAACGCGGCCTTTTTACGGTTCCTGGCCTTTTGCTGGCCTTTTGCTCACAT
GTTCTTTCCTGCGTTATCCCCTGATTCTGTGGATAACCGTATTACCGCCTTTGAGTGAGCTGATACCGCT
CGCCGCAGCCGAACGACCGAGCGCAGCGAGTCAGTGAGCGAGGAAGCGGAAGAGCGCCTGATGCGGTATT
TTCTCCTTACGCATCTGTGCGGTATTTCACACCGCATATGGTGCACTCTCAGTACAATCTGCTCTGATGC
CGCATAGTTAAGCCAGTATACACTCCGCTATCGCTACGTGACTGGGTCATGGCTGCGCCCCGACACCCGC
CAACACCCGCTGACGCGCCCTGACGGGCTTGTCTGCTCCCGGCATCCGCTTACAGACAAGCTGTGACCGT
CTCCGGGAGCTGCATGTGTCAGAGGTTTTCACCGTCATCACCGAAACGCGCGAGGCAGCAGATCAATTCG
CGCGCGAAGGCGAAGCGGCATGCATTTACGTTGACACCATCGAATGGTGCAAAACCTTTCGCGGTATGGC
ATGATAGCGCCCGGAAGAGAGTCAATTCAGGGTGGTGAATGTGAAACCAGTAACGTTATACGATGTCGCA
GAGTATGCCGGTGTCTCTTATCAGACCGTTTCCCGCGTGGTGAACCAGGCCAGCCACGTTTCTGCGAAAA
CGCGGGAAAAAGTGGAAGCGGCGATGGCGGAGCTGAATTACATTCCCAACCGCGTGGCACAACAACTGGC
GGGCAAACAGTCGTTGCTGATTGGCGTTGCCACCTCCAGTCTGGCCCTGCACGCGCCGTCGCAAATTGTC
GCGGCGATTAAATCTCGCGCCGATCAACTGGGTGCCAGCGTGGTGGTGTCGATGGTAGAACGAAGCGGCG
TCGAAGCCTGTAAAGCGGCGGTGCACAATCTTCTCGCGCAACG
Features (pLannotate 1.2.2; 14 found; start..end, strand, type, name):
    772..789     +  promoter       tet promoter (fragment): E. coli promoter for tetracycline efflux protein gene
    785..886     -  CDS            yciV (fragment): RNAAM_ECOLI - Also known as trpH From Escherichia coli (strain K12).
    961..988     +  terminator     rrnB T2 terminator: transcription terminator T2 from the E. coli rrnB gene
   1096..1115    +  promoter       J23119(SpeI) promoter (fragment): bacterial promoter (Registry of Standard Biological Parts BBa J23119) modified to end with an SpeI site
   1604..1981    +  CDS            araC (fragment): L-arabinose regulatory protein; araC
   1989..2012    +  terminator     rrnB T1 terminator (fragment): Escherichia coli rrnB; transcription terminator T1 from the E. coli rrnB gene
   2104..2131    +  terminator     rrnB T2 terminator: transcription terminator T2 from the E. coli rrnB gene
   2150..2241    +  promoter       AmpR promoter: bla
   2242..3102    +  CDS            AmpR: β-lactamase; bla; confers resistance to ampicillin, carbenicillin, and related antibiotics
   3273..3861    +  rep_origin     ori: high-copy-number ColE1/pMB1/pBR322/pUC origin of replication
   4047..4187    -  misc_feature   bom: basis of mobility region from pBR322
   4289..4329    -  CDS            rop (fragment): Rop protein, which maintains plasmids at low copy number; rop
   4373..4450    +  promoter       lacIq promoter: lacI (mutant); In the lacIq allele, a single base change in the promoter boosts expression of the lacI gene about 10-fold.
   4451..730     +  CDS            lacI (across the origin): lac repressor; lacI; The lac repressor binds to the lac operator to inhibit transcription in E. coli. This inhibition can be relieved by adding lactose or isopropyl-β-D-thiogalactopyranoside (IPTG).
