[The description below was written by a language model from this plasmid's Addgene catalogue record and pLannotate feature annotations shown in this document.]
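Description:
pBLADE_ONLY_A is a bacterial expression plasmid built on the pTrc99a backbone for use in Escherichia coli. It is maintained through a high-copy ColE1/pMB1-type origin of replication and selected with ampicillin via the β-lactamase (AmpR) gene and its own promoter. The 4.8 kb sequence also retains typical pTrc99a elements: the pBR322 bom (basis of mobility) region, a short remnant of rop, and a lacI repressor gene driven by the lacIq promoter. No trc promoter or lac operator is annotated, so lacI appears to be a carry-over from the backbone, although the record does not comment on this.

The payload is the synthetic gene BLADE (blue light-inducible AraC dimers in E. coli), variant FP6, an 828 bp insert introduced by Gibson cloning and expressed constitutively from the J23101** promoter. The annotation tool recognises this promoter only as a partial match to the related Anderson-family J23119 promoter. Downstream it identifies a fragment of araC of about 380 bp, followed by rrnB T1 and T2 terminators. A further rrnB T2 terminator lies upstream of the promoter and may insulate the cassette from read-through. The stretch of the insert preceding the araC fragment is not annotated, and the record does not state what it encodes. The insert name and the associated publication title indicate that it belongs to an engineered AraC that responds to blue light instead of arabinose. The plasmid supplies only this regulator, with no reporter or target gene annotated, so it is suited to providing constitutive BLADE for light-controlled gene expression in E. coli.
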