Addgene plasmid #168051: pBLADE_ONLY_A
Purpose: Expresses the synthetic gene BLADE FP6 under the constitutive J23101** promoter.
Depositing lab: Barbara Di Ventura. Depositing organization: Albert-Ludwigs-Universitaet Freiburg. Publication: Engineering AraC to make it responsive to light instead of arabinose. Romano E, Baumschlager A, Akmeric EB, Palanisamy N, Houmani M, Schmidt G, Ozturk MA, Ernst L, Khammash M, Di Ventura B. Nat Chem Biol. 2021 Apr 26. pii: 10.1038/s41589-021-00787-6. doi: 10.1038/s41589-021-00787-6. PubMed 33903769.
Backbone
  Vector backbone: pTrc99a
  Vector type: Bacterial Expression
Growth in bacteria
  Bacterial resistance: Ampicillin, 100 μg/mL
  Growth temperature: 37°C
  Growth strain: DH5alpha
  Copy number: High Copy
Gene/Insert
  Gene/Insert name: Blue light-inducible AraC dimers in Escherichia coli (alt name: BLADE)
  Species: Synthetic
  Insert size (bp): 828
  Promoter: J23101**
  Cloning method: Gibson Cloning
  Sequencing primers: 5′ ATGCATACGCTCTACGCTCC; 3′ TCGGGTGACTGAAGAAAACGG
Terms and licenses: Academic/Nonprofit Terms; Industry Terms: Not Available to Industry
How to cite: pBLADE_ONLY_A was a gift from Barbara Di Ventura (Addgene plasmid # 168051 ; http://n2t.net/addgene:168051 ; RRID:Addgene_168051)
